>Addgene plasmid #231663 | Flag-ZDHHC15 | addgene full sequence | sequence record 462839 | Addgene NGS Result
CCATTCGCCATTCAGGCTGCGCAACTGTTGGGAAGGGCGATCGGTGCGGGCCTCTTCGCTATTACGCCAG
CTGGCGAAAGGGGGATGTGCTGCAAGGCGATTAAGTTGGGTAACGCCAGGGTTTTCCCAGTCACGACGTT
GTAAAACGACGGCCAGTGCCAAGCTGATCTATACATTGAATCAATATTGGCAATTAGCCATATTAGTCAT
TGGTTATATAGCATAAATCAATATTGGCTATTGGCCATTGCATACGTTGTATCTATATCATAATATGTAC
ATTTATATTGGCTCATGTCCAATATGACCGCCATGTTGACATTGATTATTGACTAGTTATTAATAGTAAT
CAATTACGGGGTCATTAGTTCATAGCCCATATATGGAGTTCCGCGTTACATAACTTACGGTAAATGGCCC
GCCTGGCTGACCGCCCAACGACCCCCGCCCATTGACGTCAATAATGACGTATGTTCCCATAGTAACGCCA
ATAGGGACTTTCCATTGACGTCAATGGGTGGAGTATTTACGGTAAACTGCCCACTTGGCAGTACATCAAG
TGTATCATATGCCAAGTCCGCCCCCTATTGACGTCAATGACGGTAAATGGCCCGCCTGGCATTATGCCCA
GTACATGACCTTACGGGACTTTCCTACTTGGCAGTACATCTACGTATTAGTCATCGCTATTACCATGGTG
ATGCGGTTTTGGCAGTACACCAATGGGCGTGGATAGCGGTTTGACTCACGGGGATTTCCAAGTCTCCACC
CCATTGACGTCAATGGGAGTTTGTTTTGGCACCAAAATCAACGGGACTTTCCAAAATGTCGTAATAACCC
CGCCCCGTTGACGCAAATGGGCGGTAGGCGTGTACGGTGGGAGGTCTATATAAGCAGAGCTCGTTTAGTG
AACCGTCAGAATTAACCATGGACTACAAAGACCATGACGGTGATTATAAAGATCATGACATCGATTACAA
GGATGACGATGACAAGCTTGCGGCCGCGAATTCAATGCGGCGAGGCTGGAAGATGGCTCTGTCTGGGGGG
CTGCGGTGCTGCCGCCGGGTACTGTCCTGGGTGCCAGTGCTCGTTATTGTCCTCGTCGTGCTCTGGTCCT
ACTATGCCTACGTCTTTGAACTCTGCCTGGTGACTGTTTTGAGCCCAGCAGAAAAAGTTATTTACCTCAT
ACTCTACCATGCCATCTTTGTGTTCTTTACCTGGACCTACTGGAAGTCTATCTTTACACTCCCACAGCAG
CCAAACCAGAAGTTCCACTTGTCCTACACAGACAAGGAGCGCTATGAAAATGAAGAAAGACCTGAGGTCC
AGAAGCAGATGCTTGTTGATATGGCCAAAAAGCTACCGGTTTACACAAGAACTGGAAGTGGAGCTGTACG
ATTCTGTGACCGGTGTCATCTGATCAAGCCAGACCGCTGCCACCACTGCTCTGTCTGTGCTATGTGTGTG
TTAAAAATGGATCATCACTGCCCTTGGGTTAATAACTGCATTGGATTTTCCAACTACAAATTCTTCCTTC
AATTCTTAGCTTACTCTGTTCTCTACTGCCTGTACATTGCTACGACAGTCTTCAGCTATTTCATCAAATA
CTGGAGAGGGGAATTACCCAGTGTTCGCTCTAAGTTCCATGTCCTTTTTCTTCTCTTTGTGGCCTGCATG
TTTTTTGTCAGCCTTGTGATTCTCTTTGGTTACCATTGTTGGCTTGTCAGCAGAAACAAAACCACCTTAG
AGGCCTTCTGCACTCCAGTGTTTACAAGTGGCCCAGAGAAAAATGGGTTCAACCTTGGCTTCATCAAGAA
TATCCAGCAGGTGTTTGGAGATAAGAAGAAGTTCTGGTTAATACCTATTGGTTCCAGCCCTGGTGATGGA
CACTCCTTCCCTATGAGGTCTATGAATGAGTCACAGAACCCACTGCTAGCAAATGAAGAAACCTGGGAAG
ACAACGAGGATGACAACCAAGATTATCCAGAAGGCTCATCATCTCTTGCTGTGGAAACGGAAACATAGAG
ATCTGATATCGGTACCAGTCGACTCTAGAGGATCCCGGGTGGCATCCCTGTGACCCCTCCCCAGTGCCTC
TCCTGGCCCTGGAAGTTGCCACTCCAGTGCCCACCAGCCTTGTCCTAATAAAATTAAGTTGCATCATTTT
GTCTGACTAGGTGTCCTTCTATAATATTATGGGGTGGAGGGGGGTGGTATGGAGCAAGGGGCAAGTTGGG
AAGACAACCTGTAGGGCCTGCGGGGTCTATTGGGAACCAAGCTGGAGTGCAGTGGCACAATCTTGGCTCA
CTGCAATCTCCGCCTCCTGGGTTCAAGCGATTCTCCTGCCTCAGCCTCCCGAGTTGTTGGGATTCCAGGC
ATGCATGACCAGGCTCAGCTAATTTTTGTTTTTTTGGTAGAGACGGGGTTTCACCATATTGGCCAGGCTG
GTCTCCAACTCCTAATCTCAGGTGATCTACCCACCTTGGCCTCCCAAATTGCTGGGATTACAGGCGTGAA
CCACTGCTCCCTTCCCTGTCCTTCTGATTTTAAAATAACTATACCAGCAGGAGGACGTCCAGACACAGCA
TAGGCTACCTGGCCATGCCCAACCGGTGGGACATTTGAGTTGCTTGCTTGGCACTGTCCTCTCATGCGTT
GGGTCCACTCAGTAGATGCCTGTTGAATTGGGTACGCGGCCAGCTTGGCTGTGGAATGTGTGTCAGTTAG
GGTGTGGAAAGTCCCCAGGCTCCCCAGCAGGCAGAAGTATGCAAAGCATGCATCTCAATTAGTCAGCAAC
CAGGTGTGGAAAGTCCCCAGGCTCCCCAGCAGGCAGAAGTATGCAAAGCATGCATCTCAATTAGTCAGCA
ACCATAGTCCCGCCCCTAACTCCGCCCATCCCGCCCCTAACTCCGCCCAGTTCCGCCCATTCTCCGCCCC
ATGGCTGACTAATTTTTTTTATTTATGCAGAGGCCGAGGCCGCCTCGGCCTCTGAGCTATTCCAGAAGTA
GTGAGGAGGCTTTTTTGGAGGCCTAGGCTTTTGCAAAAAGCTCCTCGAGGAACTGAAAAACCAGAAAGTT
AATTCCCTATAGTGAGTCGTATTAAATTCGTAATCATGTCATAGCTGTTTCCTGTGTGAAATTGTTATCC
GCTCACAATTCCACACAACATACGAGCCGGAAGCATAAAGTGTAAAGCCTGGGGTGCCTAATGAGTGAGC
TAACTCACATTAATTGCGTTGCGCTCACTGCCCGCTTTCCAGTCGGGAAACCTGTCGTGCCAGCTGCATT
AATGAATCGGCCAACGCGCGGGGAGAGGCGGTTTGCGTATTGGGCGCTCTTCCGCTTCCTCGCTCACTGA
CTCGCTGCGCTCGGTCGTTCGGCTGCGGCGAGCGGTATCAGCTCACTCAAAGGCGGTAATACGGTTATCC
ACAGAATCAGGGGATAACGCAGGAAAGAACATGTGAGCAAAAGGCCAGCAAAAGGCCAGGAACCGTAAAA
AGGCCGCGTTGCTGGCGTTTTTCCATAGGCTCCGCCCCCCTGACGAGCATCACAAAAATCGACGCTCAAG
TCAGAGGTGGCGAAACCCGACAGGACTATAAAGATACCAGGCGTTTCCCCCTGGAAGCTCCCTCGTGCGC
TCTCCTGTTCCGACCCTGCCGCTTACCGGATACCTGTCCGCCTTTCTCCCTTCGGGAAGCGTGGCGCTTT
CTCATAGCTCACGCTGTAGGTATCTCAGTTCGGTGTAGGTCGTTCGCTCCAAGCTGGGCTGTGTGCACGA
ACCCCCCGTTCAGCCCGACCGCTGCGCCTTATCCGGTAACTATCGTCTTGAGTCCAACCCGGTAAGACAC
GACTTATCGCCACTGGCAGCAGCCACTGGTAACAGGATTAGCAGAGCGAGGTATGTAGGCGGTGCTACAG
AGTTCTTGAAGTGGTGGCCTAACTACGGCTACACTAGAAGAACAGTATTTGGTATCTGCGCTCTGCTGAA
GCCAGTTACCTTCGGAAAAAGAGTTGGTAGCTCTTGATCCGGCAAACAAACCACCGCTGGTAGCGGTGGT
TTTTTTGTTTGCAAGCAGCAGATTACGCGCAGAAAAAAAGGATCTCAAGAAGATCCTTTGATCTTTTCTA
CGGGGTCTGACGCTCAGTGGAACGAAAACTCACGTTAAGGGATTTTGGTCATGAGATTATCAAAAAGGAT
CTTCACCTAGATCCTTTTAAATTAAAAATGAAGTTTTAAATCAATCTAAAGTATATATGAGTAAACTTGG
TCTGACAGTTACCAATGCTTAATCAGTGAGGCACCTATCTCAGCGATCTGTCTATTTCGTTCATCCATAG
TTGCCTGACTCCCCGTCGTGTAGATAACTACGATACGGGAGGGCTTACCATCTGGCCCCAGTGCTGCAAT
GATACCGCGAGACCCACGCTCACCGGCTCCAGATTTATCAGCAATAAACCAGCCAGCCGGAAGGGCCGAG
CGCAGAAGTGGTCCTGCAACTTTATCCGCCTCCATCCAGTCTATTAATTGTTGCCGGGAAGCTAGAGTAA
GTAGTTCGCCAGTTAATAGTTTGCGCAACGTTGTTGCCATTGCTACAGGCATCGTGGTGTCACGCTCGTC
GTTTGGTATGGCTTCATTCAGCTCCGGTTCCCAACGATCAAGGCGAGTTACATGATCCCCCATGTTGTGC
AAAAAAGCGGTTAGCTCCTTCGGTCCTCCGATCGTTGTCAGAAGTAAGTTGGCCGCAGTGTTATCACTCA
TGGTTATGGCAGCACTGCATAATTCTCTTACTGTCATGCCATCCGTAAGATGCTTTTCTGTGACTGGTGA
GTACTCAACCAAGTCATTCTGAGAATAGTGTATGCGGCGACCGAGTTGCTCTTGCCCGGCGTCAATACGG
GATAATACCGCGCCACATAGCAGAACTTTAAAAGTGCTCATCATTGGAAAACGTTCTTCGGGGCGAAAAC
TCTCAAGGATCTTACCGCTGTTGAGATCCAGTTCGATGTAACCCACTCGTGCACCCAACTGATCTTCAGC
ATCTTTTACTTTCACCAGCGTTTCTGGGTGAGCAAAAACAGGAAGGCAAAATGCCGCAAAAAAGGGAATA
AGGGCGACACGGAAATGTTGAATACTCATACTCTTCCTTTTTCAATATTATTGAAGCATTTATCAGGGTT
ATTGTCTCATGAGCGGATACATATTTGAATGTATTTAGAAAAATAAACAAATAGGGGTTCCGCGCACATT
TCCCCGAAAAGTGCCACCTG
[124 nt withheld, positions 5271-5394]
C
[91 nt withheld, positions 5396-5486]
A
[49 nt withheld, positions 5488-5536]
CCTTTGACGTTGGAGTCCACGTTCTTT
[37 nt withheld, positions 5564-5600]
ACCCTATCTCGGTCTATTCTTTTGATTTATAAGGGATTTTGCCGATTTCGGCCTATTGGTTAAAAAATGA
GCTGATTTAACAAAAATTTAACGCGAATTTTAACAAAATATTAACGCTTACAATTT
Features (pLannotate 1.2.2; 17 found; start..end, strand, type, name):
      4..158     -  CDS            lacZα (fragment): LacZα fragment of β-galactosidase; lacZ fragment
    318..697     +  enhancer       CMV enhancer: human cytomegalovirus immediate early enhancer
    699..898     +  promoter       CMV promoter: human cytomegalovirus (CMV) immediate early promoter
    931..996     +  CDS            3xFLAG: three tandem FLAG® epitope tags, followed by an enterokinase cleavage site
   1015..2025    +  CDS            ZDHHC15: ZDH15_HUMAN - Experimental evidence at protein level: Swiss-Prot protein existence level 1. Palmitoyltransferase that catalyzes the addition of palmitate onto various protein substrates (PubMed:18817523, PubMed:23034182). Has no stringent fatty acid selectivity and in addition to palmitate can also transfer onto target proteins myristate from tetradecanoyl-CoA and stearate from octadecanoyl-CoA (By similarity). Palmitoylates IGF2R and SORT1, promoting their partitioning to an endosomal membrane subdomain where they can interact with the retromer cargo-selective complex (PubMed:18817523). There
   2048..2066    -  misc_feature   MCS (fragment): pUC18/19 multiple cloning site
   2067..2689    +  polyA_signal   hGH poly(A) signal: human growth hormone polyadenylation signal
   2718..3047    +  promoter       SV40 promoter: SV40 enhancer and early promoter
   3086..3104    -  promoter       T7 promoter: promoter for bacteriophage T7 RNA polymerase
   3142..3158    -  protein_bind   lac operator: The lac repressor binds to the lac operator to inhibit transcription in E. coli. This inhibition can be relieved by adding lactose or isopropyl-β-D-thiogalactopyranoside (IPTG). lac repressor encoded by lacI
   3166..3196    -  promoter       lac promoter: promoter for the E. coli lac operon
   3211..3232    -  protein_bind   CAP binding site: CAP binding activates transcription in the presence of cAMP. E. coli catabolite activator protein
   3245..3337    -  CDS            lacI (fragment): lac repressor; lacI; The lac repressor binds to the lac operator to inhibit transcription in E. coli. This inhibition can be relieved by adding lactose or isopropyl-β-D-thiogalactopyranoside (IPTG).
   3520..4108    -  rep_origin     ori: high-copy-number ColE1/pMB1/pBR322/pUC origin of replication
   4279..5139    -  CDS            AmpR: β-lactamase; bla; confers resistance to ampicillin, carbenicillin, and related antibiotics
   5140..5244    -  promoter       AmpR promoter: bla
   5271..5699    +  rep_origin     f1 ori (sequence partly withheld): f1 bacteriophage origin of replication; arrow indicates direction of (+) strand synthesis
