[The description below was written by a language model from this plasmid's Addgene catalogue record and pLannotate feature annotations shown in this document.]
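Description:
Flag-ZDHHC15 is a mammalian expression plasmid built on the p3XFLAG-CMV-7.1 backbone that drives production of human ZDHHC15 carrying an N-terminal 3×FLAG tag. The sequenced record is about 5.7 kb. It is propagated in E. coli through a high-copy ColE1/pUC-type origin and selected with ampicillin via the β-lactamase gene and its native promoter. An f1 phage origin is also present, which in principle allows single-stranded DNA rescue. Remnants of the bacterial lac region (lacZα and lacI fragments, lac promoter and operator, CAP site) and a T7 promoter are backbone leftovers rather than functional parts of the expression unit.

The expression cassette consists of the human cytomegalovirus immediate early enhancer and promoter, followed by the three tandem FLAG epitopes with their enterokinase cleavage site, then the ZDHHC15 coding sequence a short distance downstream, and finally the human growth hormone polyadenylation signal. An SV40 enhancer/early promoter region lies after the poly(A) signal, but no mammalian drug-resistance gene is annotated, so the plasmid appears suited to transient transfection rather than stable selection.

ZDHHC15 is a palmitoyltransferase that attaches palmitate, and other fatty acyl groups, to protein substrates. The FLAG tag permits detection by immunoblot or immunofluorescence and pull-down of the enzyme with anti-FLAG reagents, for example to test interaction with candidate substrates. The associated publication concerns palmitoylation of the immune checkpoint receptor TIM-3, suggesting the construct was used to overexpress this enzyme when examining which palmitoyltransferases act on that protein, though the record itself states only that it expresses human ZDHHC15.
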