Addgene plasmid #231663: Flag-ZDHHC15
Purpose: Expresses human ZDHHC15 protein
Depositing lab: Chunhong Ma. Depositing organization: Shandong University. Publication: Palmitoylation of TIM-3 promotes immune exhaustion and restrains antitumor immunity. Zhang Z, Ren C, Xiao R, Ma S, Liu H, Dou Y, Fan Y, Wang S, Zhan P, Gao C, Yue X, Li C, Gao L, Liang X, Wu Z, Ma C. Sci Immunol. 2024 Nov 15;9(101):eadp7302. doi: 10.1126/sciimmunol.adp7302. Epub 2024 Nov 15. PubMed 39546589.
Backbone
  Vector backbone: p3XFLAG-CMV™-7.1
  Vector type: Mammalian Expression
Growth in bacteria
  Bacterial resistance: Ampicillin, 100 μg/mL
  Growth temperature: 37°C
  Growth strain: DH5alpha
  Copy number: Unknown
Gene/Insert
  Gene/Insert name: ZDHHC15
  Species: H. sapiens (human)
  Entrez Gene: ZDHHC15 (a.k.a. DHHC15, MRX91)
  Tag / fusion protein: 3×Flag Tag (N terminal on insert)
Terms and licenses: Academic/Nonprofit Terms; Industry Terms: Not Available to Industry
How to cite: Flag-ZDHHC15 was a gift from Chunhong Ma (Addgene plasmid # 231663 ; http://n2t.net/addgene:231663 ; RRID:Addgene_231663)
